Addgene plasmid #53310: pET16b-alpha3D
Purpose: bacterial expression of alpha3D
Depositing lab: William DeGrado. Depositing organization: University of Pennsylvania. Publication: Solution structure and dynamics of a de novo designed three-helix bundle protein. Walsh ST, Cheng H, Bryson JW, Roder H, DeGrado WF. Proc Natl Acad Sci U S A. 1999 May 11;96(10):5486-91. PubMed 10318910.
Backbone
  Vector backbone: pET16b
  Backbone manufacturer: Novagen
  Backbone size w/o insert (bp): 5711
  Vector type: Bacterial Expression
Growth in bacteria
  Bacterial resistance: Ampicillin, 100 μg/mL
  Growth temperature: 37°C
  Growth strain: DH5alpha
  Copy number: Unknown
Gene/Insert
  Gene/Insert name: alpha3D (alt name: a synthetic antiparallel coiled coil)
  Species: Synthetic
  Insert size (bp): 219
  Promoter: T7
  Cloning method: Unknown
  Sequencing primers: 5′ T7; 3′ T7 terminator
Terms and licenses: Academic/Nonprofit Terms; Industry Terms: Not Available to Industry
How to cite: pET16b-alpha3D was a gift from William DeGrado (Addgene plasmid # 53310 ; http://n2t.net/addgene:53310 ; RRID:Addgene_53310)
