[The description below was written by a language model from this plasmid's Addgene catalogue record.]
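Description:
pET16b-alpha3D is a bacterial expression plasmid built on the Novagen pET16b backbone (5711 bp without insert) and carrying a 219 bp synthetic insert encoding alpha3D. The insert is described in the record as a synthetic antiparallel coiled coil, and the associated publication concerns a de novo designed three-helix bundle protein, so the coding sequence is an engineered design rather than a gene from any organism. The plasmid is selected with ampicillin and is maintained in a standard cloning strain (DH5alpha). The copy number is listed as unknown, and the record does not name the origin of replication.

Expression is driven by the T7 promoter, and the sequencing primers listed (T7 forward and T7 terminator reverse) indicate that the insert sits between the T7 promoter and the T7 terminator, as is usual for pET vectors. Because T7 promoters are recognised only by T7 RNA polymerase, protein production requires a host that supplies that polymerase, typically an inducible DE3 lysogen, whereas a cloning strain lacking it serves only for propagation. pET16b as supplied offers an N-terminal polyhistidine tag, but the record gives no tag information and lists the cloning method as unknown, so it cannot be determined whether alpha3D is expressed as a tagged fusion or in native form. No feature table is provided, so other backbone elements cannot be confirmed.

The stated purpose is bacterial expression of alpha3D. Given the associated work on solution structure and dynamics, this is consistent with producing recombinant protein for structural and biophysical study of a designed helical bundle.
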