>Addgene plasmid #53310 | pET16b-alpha3D | addgene partial sequence | sequence record 89448 | T7 5'-TAATACGACTCACTATAGGG-3'
CCTCTAGAATAATTTTGTTTAACTTTAAGAAGGAGATATACCATGGGTTCTTGGGCTGAATTCAAACAAC
GTCTGGCGGCGATCAAAACCCGTCTGCAAGCGCTGGGTGGTTCTGAAGCAGAGCTGGCAGCATTTGAGAA
AGAAATCGCGGCTTTCGAGTCCGAACTGCAGGCTTATAAAGGTAAAGGTAACCCGGAAGTTGAAGCTCTG
CGTAAAGAAGCTGCTGCTATCCGTGACGAGCTCCAAGCATACCGTCACAACTAGGATCCGGCTGCTAACA
AAGCCCGAAAGGAAGCTGAGTTGGCTGCTGCCACCGCTGAGCAATAACTAGCATAACCCCTTGGGGCCTC
TAAACGGGTCTTGAGGGGTTTTTTGCTGAAAGGAGGAACTATATCCGGATATCCCGCAAGAGGCCCGGCA
GTACCGGCATAACCAAGCCTATGCCTACAGCATCCAGGGTGACGGTGCCGAGGATGACGATGAGCGCATT
GTTAGATTTCATACACGGTGCCTGACTGCGTTAGCAATTTAACTGTGATAAACTACCGCATTAAAGCTTA
TCGATGATAAGCTGTCAAACATGAGAATTCTTGAAGACGAAAGGGCCTCGTGATACGCCTATTTTTATAG
GTTAATGTCATGATAATAATGGTTTCTTAGACGTCAGGTGGCACTTTTCGGGGAAATGTGCGCGGAACCC
CTATTTGTTTATTTTTCTAAATACATTCAAATATGTATCCGCTCATGAGACAATAACCCTGATAAATGCT
TCAATAATATTGAAAAAGGAAGAGTATGAGTATTCAACATTTCCGTGTCGCCCTTATTCCCTTTTTTGCG
GCATTTTGCCTTCCTGTTTTTGCTCACCCAGAAACGCTGGTGAAAGTAAAAGATGCTGAAGATCAGTTGG
